>Addgene plasmid #144341 | TFORF2533 | addgene full sequence | sequence record 404193 | Addgene NGS Result
TTAATGTAGTCTTATGCAATACTCTTGTAGTCTTGCAACATGGTAACGATGAGTTAGCAACATGCCTTAC
AAGGAGAGAAAAAGCACCGTGCATGCCGATTGGTGGAAGTAAGGTGGTACGATCGTGCCTTATTAGGAAG
GCAACAGACGGGTCTGACATGGATTGGACGAACCACTGAATTGCCGCATTGCAGAGATATTGTATTTAAG
TGCCTAGCTCGATACATAAACGGGTCTCTCTGGTTAGACCAGATCTGAGCCTGGGAGCTCTCTGGCTAAC
TAGGGAACCCACTGCTTAAGCCTCAATAAAGCTTGCCTTGAGTGCTTCAAGTAGTGTGTGCCCGTCTGTT
GTGTGACTCTGGTAACTAGAGATCCCTCAGACCCTTTTAGTCAGTGTGGAAAATCTCTAGCAGTGGCGCC
CGAACAGGGACTTGAAAGCGAAAGGGAAACCAGAGGAGCTCTCTCGACGCAGGACTCGGCTTGCTGAAGC
GCGCACGGCAAGAGGCGAGGGGCGGCGACTGGTGAGTACGCCAAAAATTTTGACTAGCGGAGGCTAGAAG
GAGAGAGATGGGTGCGAGAGCGTCAGTATTAAGCGGGGGAGAATTAGATCGCGATGGGAAAAAATTCGGT
TAAGGCCAGGGGGAAAGAAAAAATATAAATTAAAACATATAGTATGGGCAAGCAGGGAGCTAGAACGATT
CGCAGTTAATCCTGGCCTGTTAGAAACATCAGAAGGCTGTAGACAAATACTGGGACAGCTACAACCATCC
CTTCAGACAGGATCAGAAGAACTTAGATCATTATATAATACAGTAGCAACCCTCTATTGTGTGCATCAAA
GGATAGAGATAAAAGACACCAAGGAAGCTTTAGACAAGATAGAGGAAGAGCAAAACAAAAGTAAGACCAC
CGCACAGCAAGCGGCCGCTGATCTTCAGACCTGGAGGAGGAGATATGAGGGACAATTGGAGAAGTGAATT
ATATAAATATAAAGTAGTAAAAATTGAACCATTAGGAGTAGCACCCACCAAGGCAAAGAGAAGAGTGGTG
CAGAGAGAAAAAAGAGCAGTGGGAATAGGAGCTTTGTTCCTTGGGTTCTTGGGAGCAGCAGGAAGCACTA
TGGGCGCAGCGTCAATGACGCTGACGGTACAGGCCAGACAATTATTGTCTGGTATAGTGCAGCAGCAGAA
CAATTTGCTGAGGGCTATTGAGGCGCAACAGCATCTGTTGCAACTCACAGTCTGGGGCATCAAGCAGCTC
CAGGCAAGAATCCTGGCTGTGGAAAGATACCTAAAGGATCAACAGCTCCTGGGGATTTGGGGTTGCTCTG
GAAAACTCATTTGCACCACTGCTGTGCCTTGGAATGCTAGTTGGAGTAATAAATCTCTGGAACAGATTTG
GAATCACACGACCTGGATGGAGTGGGACAGAGAAATTAACAATTACACAAGCTTAATACACTCCTTAATT
GAAGAATCGCAAAACCAGCAAGAAAAGAATGAACAAGAATTATTGGAATTAGATAAATGGGCAAGTTTGT
GGAATTGGTTTAACATAACAAATTGGCTGTGGTATATAAAATTATTCATAATGATAGTAGGAGGCTTGGT
AGGTTTAAGAATAGTTTTTGCTGTACTTTCTATAGTGAATAGAGTTAGGCAGGGATATTCACCATTATCG
TTTCAGACCCACCTCCCAACCCCGAGGGGACCCATGCATTGCATCTCAATTAGTCAGCAACCAGGTGTGG
AAAGTCCCCAGGCTCCCCAGCAGGCAGAAGTATGCAAAGCATGCGTCTCAATTAGTCAGCAACCATAGTC
CCGCCCCTAACTCCGCCCATCCCGCCCCTAACTCCGCCCAGTTCCGCCCATTCTCCGCCCCATGGCTGAC
TAATTTTTTTTATTTATGCAGAGGCCGAGGCCGCCTCGGCCTCTGAGCTATTCCAGAAGTAGTGAGGAGG
CTTTTTTGGAGGCCTAGGCTTTTGCAAAAAGCTTTCTAGAGGTACCACCGGAGCTTACCATGACCGAGTA
CAAGCCCACGGTGCGCCTCGCCACCCGCGACGACGTCCCCAGGGCCGTACGCACCCTCGCCGCCGCGTTC
GCCGACTACCCCGCCACGCGCCACACCGTCGATCCGGACCGCCACATCGAGCGGGTCACCGAGCTGCAAG
AACTCTTCCTCACGCGCGTCGGGCTCGACATCGGCAAGGTGTGGGTCGCGGACGACGGCGCCGCCGTGGC
GGTCTGGACCACGCCGGAGAGCGTCGAAGCGGGGGCGGTGTTCGCCGAGATCGGCCCGCGCATGGCCGAG
TTGAGCGGTTCCCGGCTGGCCGCGCAGCAACAGATGGAAGGCCTCCTGGCGCCGCACCGGCCCAAGGAGC
CCGCGTGGTTCCTGGCCACCGTCGGCGTCTCGCCCGACCACCAGGGCAAGGGTCTGGGCAGCGCCGTCGT
GCTCCCCGGAGTGGAGGCGGCCGAGCGCGCCGGGGTGCCCGCCTTCCTGGAGACCTCCGCGCCCCGCAAC
CTCCCCTTCTACGAGCGGCTCGGCTTCACCGTCACCGCCGACGTCGAGGTGCCCGAAGGACCGCGCACCT
GGTGCATGACCCGCAAGCCCGGTGCCAGTTAACGAATTCTAGATCTTGAGACAAATGGCAGTATTCATCC
ACAATTTTAAAAGAAAAGGGGGGATTGGGGGGTACAGTGCAGGGGAAAGAATAGTAGACATAATAGCAAC
AGACATACAAACTAAAGAATTACAAAAACAAATTACAAAAATTCAAAATTTTCGGGTTTATTACAGGGAC
AGCAGAGATCCACTTTGGCGCCGGCTCGAGGCCTGCAGGTGCAAAGATGGATAAAGTTTTAAACAGAGAG
GAATCTTTGCAGCTAATGGACCTTCTAGGTCTTGAAAGGAGTGGGAATTGGCTCCGGTGCCCGTCAGTGG
GCAGAGCGCACATCGCCCACAGTCCCCGAGAAGTTGGGGGGAGGGGTCGGCAATTGAACCGGTGCCTAGA
GAAGGTGGCGCGGGGTAAACTGGGAAAGTGATGTCGTGTACTGGCTCCGCCTTTTTCCCGAGGGTGGGGG
AGAACCGTATATAAGTGCAGTAGTCGCCGTGAACGTTCTTTTTCGCAACGGGTTTGCCGCCAGAACACAG
GTAAGTGCCGTGTGTGGTTCCCGCGGGCCTGGCCTCTTTACGGGTTATGGCCCTTGCGTGCCTTGAATTA
CTTCCACCTGGCTGCAGTACGTGATTCTTGATCCCGAGCTTCGGGTTGGAAGTGGGTGGGAGAGTTCGAG
GCCTTGCGCTTAAGGAGCCCCTTCGCCTCGTGCTTGAGTTGAGGCCTGGCCTGGGCGCTGGGGCCGCCGC
GTGCGAATCTGGTGGCACCTTCGCGCCTGTCTCGCTGCTTTCGATAAGTCTCTAGCCATTTAAAATTTTT
GATGACCTGCTGCGACGCTTTTTTTCTGGCAAGATAGTCTTGTAAATGCGGGCCAAGATCTGCACACTGG
TATTTCGGTTTTTGGGGCCGCGGGCGGCGACGGGGCCCGTGCGTCCCAGCGCACATGTTCGGCGAGGCGG
GGCCTGCGAGCGCGGCCACCGAGAATCGGACGGGGGTAGTCTCAAGCTGGCCGGCCTGCTCTGGTGCCTG
GCCTCGCGCCGCCGTGTATCGCCCCGCCCTGGGCGGCAAGGCTGGCCCGGTCGGCACCAGTTGCGTGAGC
GGAAAGATGGCCGCTTCCCGGCCCTGCTGCAGGGAGCTCAAAATGGAGGACGCGGCGCTCGGGAGAGCGG
GCGGGTGAGTCACCCACACAAAGGAAAAGGGCCTTTCCGTCCTCAGCCGTCGCTTCATGTGACTCCACGG
AGTACCGGGCGCCGTCCAGGCACCTCGATTAGTTCTCGAGCTTTTGGAGTACGTCGTCTTTAGGTTGGGG
GGAGGGGTTTTATGCGATGGAGTTTCCCCACACTGAGTGGGTGGAGACTGAAGTTAGGCCAGCTTGGCAC
TTGATGTAATTCTCCTTGGAATTTGCCCTTTTTGAGTTTGGATCTTGGTTCATTCTCAAGCCTCAGACAG
TGGTTCAAAGTTTTTTTCTTCCATTTCAGGTGTCGTGAGGCTAGCACCGCCACCATGTACAGCATGATGA
TGGAGACCGACCTGCACTCGCCCGGCGGCGCCCAGGCCCCCACGAACCTCTCGGGCCCCGCCGGGGCGGG
CGGCGGCGGGGGCGGAGGCGGGGGCGGCGGCGGCGGCGGGGGCGCCAAGGCCAACCAGGACCGGGTCAAA
CGGCCCATGAACGCCTTCATGGTGTGGTCCCGCGGGCAGCGGCGCAAGATGGCCCAGGAGAACCCCAAGA
TGCACAACTCGGAGATCAGCAAGCGCCTGGGGGCCGAGTGGAAGGTCATGTCCGAGGCCGAGAAGCGGCC
GTTCATCGACGAGGCCAAGCGGCTGCGCGCGCTGCACATGAAGGAGCACCCGGATTACAAGTACCGGCCG
CGCCGCAAGACCAAGACGCTGCTCAAGAAGGACAAGTACTCGCTGGCCGGCGGGCTCCTGGCGGCCGGCG
CGGGTGGCGGCGGCGCGGCTGTGGCCATGGGCGTGGGCGTGGGCGTGGGCGCGGCGGCCGTGGGCCAGCG
CCTGGAGAGCCCAGGCGGCGCGGCGGGCGGCGGCTACGCGCACGTCAACGGCTGGGCCAACGGCGCCTAC
CCCGGCTCGGTGGCGGCGGCGGCGGCGGCCGCGGCCATGATGCAGGAGGCGCAGCTGGCCTACGGGCAGC
ACCCGGGCGCGGGCGGCGCGCACCCGCACGCGCACCCCGCGCACCCGCACCCGCACCACCCGCACGCGCA
CCCGCACAACCCGCAGCCCATGCACCGCTACGACATGGGCGCGCTGCAGTACAGCCCCATCTCCAACTCG
CAGGGCTACATGAGCGCGTCGCCCTCGGGCTACGGCGGCCTCCCCTACGGCGCCGCGGCCGCCGCCGCCG
CCGCTGCGGGCGGCGCGCACCAGAACTCGGCCGTGGCGGCGGCGGCGGCGGCGGCGGCCGCGTCGTCGGG
CGCCCTGGGCGCGCTGGGCTCTCTGGTGAAGTCGGAGCCCAGCGGCAGCCCGCCCGCCCCAGCGCACTCG
CGGGCGCCGTGCCCCGGGGACCTGCGCGAGATGATCAGCATGTACTTGCCCGCCGGCGAGGGGGGCGACC
CGGCGGCGGCAGCAGCGGCCGCGGCGCAGAGCCGGCTGCACTCGCTGCCGCAGCACTACCAGGGCGCGGG
CGCGGGCGTGAACGGCACGGTGCCCCTGACGCACATCTAGTAATGAACTAGTCCGTAACTTGAAAGTATT
TCGATTTCTTGGCTTTATATATCTTGTGGAAAGGACGAGTCATTAAACCATTTACGACGTCCACGCGTTA
AGTCGACAATCAACCTCTGGATTACAAAATTTGTGAAAGATTGACTGGTATTCTTAACTATGTTGCTCCT
TTTACGCTATGTGGATACGCTGCTTTAATGCCTTTGTATCATGCTATTGCTTCCCGTATGGCTTTCATTT
TCTCCTCCTTGTATAAATCCTGGTTGCTGTCTCTTTATGAGGAGTTGTGGCCCGTTGTCAGGCAACGTGG
CGTGGTGTGCACTGTGTTTGCTGACGCAACCCCCACTGGTTGGGGCATTGCCACCACCTGTCAGCTCCTT
TCCGGGACTTTCGCTTTCCCCCTCCCTATTGCCACGGCGGAACTCATCGCCGCCTGCCTTGCCCGCTGCT
GGACAGGGGCTCGGCTGTTGGGCACTGACAATTCCGTGGTGTTGTCGGGGAAATCATCGTCCTTTCCTTG
GCTGCTCGCCTGTGTTGCCACCTGGATTCTGCGCGGGACGTCCTTCTGCTACGTCCCTTCGGCCCTCAAT
CCAGCGGACCTTCCTTCCCGCGGCCTGCTGCCGGCTCTGCGGCCTCTTCCGCGTCTTCGCCTTCGCCCTC
AGACGAGTCGGATCTCCCTTTGGGCCGCCTCCCCGCGTCGACTTTAAGACCAATGACTTACAAGGCAGCT
GTAGATCTTAGCCACTTTTTAAAAGAAAAGGGGGGACTGGAAGGGCTAATTCACTCCCAACGAAGACAAG
ATCTGCTTTTTGCTTGTACTGGGTCTCTCTGGTTAGACCAGATCTGAGCCTGGGAGCTCTCTGGCTAACT
AGGGAACCCACTGCTTAAGCCTCAATAAAGCTTGCCTTGAGTGCTTCAAGTAGTGTGTGCCCGTCTGTTG
TGTGACTCTGGTAACTAGAGATCCCTCAGACCCTTTTAGTCAGTGTGGAAAATCTCTAGCAGTACGTATA
GTAGTTCATGTCATCTTATTATTCAGTATTTATAACTTGCAAAGAAATGAATATCAGAGAGTGAGAGGAA
CTTGTTTATTGCAGCTTATAATGGTTACAAATAAAGCAATAGCATCACAAATTTCACAAATAAAGCATTT
TTTTCACTGCATTCTAGTTGTGGTTTGTCCAAACTCATCAATGTATCTTATCATGTCTGGCTCTAGCTAT
CCCGCCCCTAACTCCGCCCATCCCGCCCCTAACTCCGCCCAGTTCCGCCCATTCTCCGCCCCATGGCTGA
CTAATTTTTTTTATTTATGCAGAGGCCGAGGCCGCCTCGGCCTCTGAGCTATTCCAGAAGTAGTGAGGAG
GCTTTTTTGGAGGCCTAGGGACGTACCCAATTCGCCCTATAGTGAGTCGTATTACGCGCGCTCACTGGCC
GTCGTTTTACAACGTCGTGACTGGGAAAACCCTGGCGTTACCCAACTTAATCGCCTTGCAGCACATCCCC
CTTTCGCCAGCTGGCGTAATAGCGAAGAGGCCCGCACCGATCGCCCTTCCCAACAGTTGCGCAGCCTGAA
TGGCGAATGGG
[124 nt withheld, positions 6872-6995]
C
[91 nt withheld, positions 6997-7087]
A
[49 nt withheld, positions 7089-7137]
CCTTTGACGTTGGAGTCCACGTTCTTT
[37 nt withheld, positions 7165-7201]
ACCCTATCTCGGTCTATTCTTTTGATTTATAAGGGATTTTGCCGATTTCGGCCTATTGGTTAAAAAATGA
GCTGATTTAACAAAAATTTAACGCGAATTTTAACAAAATATTAACGCTTACAATTTAGGTGGCACTTTTC
GGGGAAATGTGCGCGGAACCCCTATTTGTTTATTTTTCTAAATACATTCAAATATGTATCCGCTCATGAG
ACAATAACCCTGATAAATGCTTCAATAATATTGAAAAAGGAAGAGTATGAGTATTCAACATTTCCGTGTC
GCCCTTATTCCCTTTTTTGCGGCATTTTGCCTTCCTGTTTTTGCTCACCCAGAAACGCTGGTGAAAGTAA
AAGATGCTGAAGATCAGTTGGGTGCACGAGTGGGTTACATCGAACTGGATCTCAACAGCGGTAAGATCCT
TGAGAGTTTTCGCCCCGAAGAACGTTTTCCAATGATGAGCACTTTTAAAGTTCTGCTATGTGGCGCGGTA
TTATCCCGTATTGACGCCGGGCAAGAGCAACTCGGTCGCCGCATACACTATTCTCAGAATGACTTGGTTG
AGTACTCACCAGTCACAGAAAAGCATCTTACGGATGGCATGACAGTAAGAGAATTATGCAGTGCTGCCAT
AACCATGAGTGATAACACTGCGGCCAACTTACTTCTGACAACGATCGGAGGACCGAAGGAGCTAACCGCT
TTTTTGCACAACATGGGGGATCATGTAACTCGCCTTGATCGTTGGGAACCGGAGCTGAATGAAGCCATAC
CAAACGACGAGCGTGACACCACGATGCCTGTAGCAATGGCAACAACGTTGCGCAAACTATTAACTGGCGA
ACTACTTACTCTAGCTTCCCGGCAACAATTAATAGACTGGATGGAGGCGGATAAAGTTGCAGGACCACTT
CTGCGCTCGGCCCTTCCGGCTGGCTGGTTTATTGCTGATAAATCTGGAGCCGGTGAGCGTGGGTCTCGCG
GTATCATTGCAGCACTGGGGCCAGATGGTAAGCCCTCCCGTATCGTAGTTATCTACACGACGGGGAGTCA
GGCAACTATGGATGAACGAAATAGACAGATCGCTGAGATAGGTGCCTCACTGATTAAGCATTGGTAACTG
TCAGACCAAGTTTACTCATATATACTTTAGATTGATTTAAAACTTCATTTTTAATTTAAAAGGATCTAGG
TGAAGATCCTTTTTGATAATCTCATGACCAAAATCCCTTAACGTGAGTTTTCGTTCCACTGAGCGTCAGA
CCCCGTAGAAAAGATCAAAGGATCTTCTTGAGATCCTTTTTTTCTGCGCGTAATCTGCTGCTTGCAAACA
AAAAAACCACCGCTACCAGCGGTGGTTTGTTTGCCGGATCAAGAGCTACCAACTCTTTTTCCGAAGGTAA
CTGGCTTCAGCAGAGCGCAGATACCAAATACTGTTCTTCTAGTGTAGCCGTAGTTAGGCCACCACTTCAA
GAACTCTGTAGCACCGCCTACATACCTCGCTCTGCTAATCCTGTTACCAGTGGCTGCTGCCAGTGGCGAT
AAGTCGTGTCTTACCGGGTTGGACTCAAGACGATAGTTACCGGATAAGGCGCAGCGGTCGGGCTGAACGG
GGGGTTCGTGCACACAGCCCAGCTTGGAGCGAACGACCTACACCGAACTGAGATACCTACAGCGTGAGCT
ATGAGAAAGCGCCACGCTTCCCGAAGGGAGAAAGGCGGACAGGTATCCGGTAAGCGGCAGGGTCGGAACA
GGAGAGCGCACGAGGGAGCTTCCAGGGGGAAACGCCTGGTATCTTTATAGTCCTGTCGGGTTTCGCCACC
TCTGACTTGAGCGTCGATTTTTGTGATGCTCGTCAGGGGGGCGGAGCCTATGGAAAAACGCCAGCAACGC
GGCCTTTTTACGGTTCCTGGCCTTTTGCTGGCCTTTTGCTCACATGTTCTTTCCTGCGTTATCCCCTGAT
TCTGTGGATAACCGTATTACCGCCTTTGAGTGAGCTGATACCGCTCGCCGCAGCCGAACGACCGAGCGCA
GCGAGTCAGTGAGCGAGGAAGCGGAAGAGCGCCCAATACGCAAACCGCCTCTCCCCGCGCGTTGGCCGAT
TCATTAATGCAGCTGGCACGACAGGTTTCCCGACTGGAAAGCGGGCAGTGAGCGCAACGCAATTAATGTG
AGTTAGCTCACTCATTAGGCACCCCAGGCTTTACACTTTATGCTTCCGGCTCGTATGTTGTGTGGAATTG
TGAGCGGATAACAATTTCACACAGGAAACAGCTATGACCATGATTACGCCAAGCGCGCAATTAACCCTCA
CTAAAGGGAACAAAAGCTGGAGCTGCAAGC
Features (pLannotate 1.2.2; 31 found; start..end, strand, type, name):
      5..231     +  promoter       RSV promoter: Rous sarcoma virus enhancer/promoter
    232..412     +  LTR            5' LTR (truncated): truncated 5' long terminal repeat (LTR) from HIV-1
    459..584     +  misc_feature   HIV-1 Ψ: packaging signal of human immunodeficiency virus type 1
    568..931     +  CDS            HIV-1 gag (fragment): gag protein from human immunodeficiency virus 1; gag
   1077..1310    +  misc_feature   RRE: The Rev response element (RRE) of HIV-1 allows for Rev-dependent mRNA export from the nucleus to the cytoplasm.
   1687..1713    +  CDS            Rev (fragment): human immunodeficiency virus 1 (HIV-1) Rev protein; rev; enhances nuclear export of unspliced and incompletely spliced viral mRNAs
   1720..1743    +  promoter       SV40 promoter (fragment): SV40 early promoter
   1744..1815    +  promoter       SV40 promoter (fragment): SV40 enhancer and early promoter
   1839..1974    +  rep_origin     SV40 ori: SV40 origin of replication
   2020..2616    +  CDS            PuroR (fragment): puromycin N-acetyltransferase; pac from Streptomyces; confers resistance to puromycin
   2665..2782    +  misc_feature   cPPT/CTS: central polypurine tract and central termination sequence of HIV-1
   2847..2913    +  CDS            small t antigen (fragment): SV40 (simian virus 40) small t antigen
   2920..4098    +  promoter       EF-1α promoter: strong constitutive promoter for human elongation factor EF-1α
   4115..5287    +  CDS            SOX1: SOX1_HUMAN - Experimental evidence at protein level: Swiss-Prot protein existence level 1. Transcriptional activator. May function as a switch in neuronal development. Keeps neural cells undifferentiated by counteracting the activity of proneural proteins and suppresses neuronal differentiation (By similarity). From Homo sapiens (Human).
   5303..5356    +  promoter       U6 promoter (fragment): RNA polymerase III promoter for human U6 snRNA
   5398..5986    +  misc_feature   WPRE: woodchuck hepatitis virus posttranscriptional regulatory element
   6037..6056    +  misc_feature   cPPT/CTS (fragment): central polypurine tract and central termination sequence of HIV-1
   6058..6291    +  LTR            3' LTR (ΔU3): self-inactivating 3' long terminal repeat (LTR) from HIV-1
   6369..6490    +  polyA_signal   SV40 poly(A) signal: SV40 polyadenylation signal
   6530..6665    +  rep_origin     SV40 ori: SV40 origin of replication
   6686..6704    -  promoter       T7 promoter: promoter for bacteriophage T7 RNA polymerase
   6712..6867    +  CDS            lacZα (fragment): LacZα fragment of β-galactosidase; lacZ fragment
   6872..7300    +  rep_origin     f1 ori (sequence partly withheld): f1 bacteriophage origin of replication; arrow indicates direction of (+) strand synthesis
   7353..7457    +  promoter       AmpR promoter: bla
   7458..8318    +  CDS            AmpR: β-lactamase; bla; confers resistance to ampicillin, carbenicillin, and related antibiotics
   8489..9077    +  rep_origin     ori: high-copy-number ColE1/pMB1/pBR322/pUC origin of replication
   9260..9352    +  CDS            lacI (fragment): lac repressor; lacI; The lac repressor binds to the lac operator to inhibit transcription in E. coli. This inhibition can be relieved by adding lactose or isopropyl-β-D-thiogalactopyranoside (IPTG).
   9365..9386    +  protein_bind   CAP binding site: CAP binding activates transcription in the presence of cAMP. E. coli catabolite activator protein
   9401..9431    +  promoter       lac promoter: promoter for the E. coli lac operon
   9439..9455    +  protein_bind   lac operator: The lac repressor binds to the lac operator to inhibit transcription in E. coli. This inhibition can be relieved by adding lactose or isopropyl-β-D-thiogalactopyranoside (IPTG). lac repressor encoded by lacI
   9500..9518    +  promoter       T3 promoter: promoter for bacteriophage T3 RNA polymerase
