[The description below was written by a language model from this plasmid's Addgene catalogue record and pLannotate feature annotations shown in this document.]
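Description:
TFORF2533 is a lentiviral mammalian expression plasmid built on the pLX_TRC317 backbone from the Broad Institute Genetic Perturbation Platform. It carries the human transcription factor SOX1 as a synthesized open reading frame. It belongs to a large collection of transcription factor ORF constructs in which each ORF is paired with a unique 24-bp barcode. The barcode allows the factor to be identified by sequencing in pooled overexpression screens, such as those used to map directed differentiation. In bacteria the plasmid is maintained at high copy through a ColE1/pUC-type origin and selected with ampicillin via β-lactamase. An f1 origin and remnants of a lac/lacZα cloning region are also present. The depositor warns that recombination can occur, as is common with LTR-containing plasmids.

The viral portion has a third-generation, self-inactivating layout. An RSV promoter drives a truncated HIV-1 5' LTR, followed by the Ψ packaging signal with a partial gag sequence and the Rev response element, and the cassette ends in a ΔU3 3' LTR. Within the transfer cassette, an SV40 early promoter/origin region expresses puromycin N-acetyltransferase for selecting transduced cells. A cPPT/CTS element lies downstream of this marker. The EF-1α promoter then drives constitutive expression of the SOX1 coding sequence, and a WPRE enhances transcript stability and expression. The barcode itself is not annotated in the feature table. A short region between the ORF and the WPRE, annotated only as a U6 promoter fragment, may correspond to barcode or primer-binding sequence, though the record does not confirm this. An SV40 polyadenylation signal follows the 3' LTR.
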