Addgene plasmid #144341: TFORF2533
Purpose: Lentiviral vector for overexpressing transcription factor ORFs with unique 24-bp barcodes. Barcodes facilitate identification of transcription factors in pooled screens.
Depositing lab: Feng Zhang. Depositing organization: Broad Institute. Publication: A transcription factor atlas of directed differentiation. Joung J, Ma S, Tay T, Geiger-Schuller KR, Kirchgatterer PC, Verdine VK, Guo B, Arias-Garcia MA, Allen WE, Singh A, Kuksenko O, Abudayyeh OO, Gootenberg JS, Fu Z, Macrae RK, Buenrostro JD, Regev A, Zhang F. Cell. 2023 Jan 5;186(1):209-229.e26. doi: 10.1016/j.cell.2022.11.026. PubMed 36608654.
Backbone
  Vector backbone: pLX_TRC317
  Backbone manufacturer: Broad Institute Genetic Perturbation Platform
  Backbone size w/o insert (bp): 8264
  Vector type: Mammalian Expression, Lentiviral
  Selectable markers: Puromycin
Growth in bacteria
  Bacterial resistance: Ampicillin, 100 μg/mL
  Growth temperature: 37°C
  Growth strain: NEB Stable
  Copy number: High Copy
Gene/Insert
  Gene/Insert name: SOX1
  Species: H. sapiens (human)
  Insert size (bp): 1277
  Entrez Gene: SOX1
  Promoter: EF1a
  Cloning method: Unknown
  Sequencing primers: 5′ GGGTGGAGACTGAAGTTAGGCCAG; 3′ CACATAGCGTAAAAGGAGCAACATAG
Terms and licenses: Academic/Nonprofit Terms; Industry Terms: Not Available to Industry
Depositor comments: NM_005986,ENST00000330949 . The transcription factor ORF portion of this plasmid was synthesized by Genewiz. Please test multiple small colonies in case of plasmid recombination. To make this collection available in a timely manner, a portion of this collection was not fully sequenced by Addgene. If an Addgene verified full plasmid sequence is not available, please contact us prior to placing an order to request the full sequence.
How to cite: TFORF2533 was a gift from Feng Zhang (Addgene plasmid # 144341 ; http://n2t.net/addgene:144341 ; RRID:Addgene_144341)
