>Addgene plasmid #144341 | TFORF2533 | depositor partial sequence | sequence record 285138 | Insert
ACCGCCACCATGTACAGCATGATGATGGAGACCGACCTGCACTCGCCCGGCGGCGCCCAGGCCCCCACGA
ACCTCTCGGGCCCCGCCGGGGCGGGCGGCGGCGGGGGCGGAGGCGGGGGCGGCGGCGGCGGCGGGGGCGC
CAAGGCCAACCAGGACCGGGTCAAACGGCCCATGAACGCCTTCATGGTGTGGTCCCGCGGGCAGCGGCGC
AAGATGGCCCAGGAGAACCCCAAGATGCACAACTCGGAGATCAGCAAGCGCCTGGGGGCCGAGTGGAAGG
TCATGTCCGAGGCCGAGAAGCGGCCGTTCATCGACGAGGCCAAGCGGCTGCGCGCGCTGCACATGAAGGA
GCACCCGGATTACAAGTACCGGCCGCGCCGCAAGACCAAGACGCTGCTCAAGAAGGACAAGTACTCGCTG
GCCGGCGGGCTCCTGGCGGCCGGCGCGGGTGGCGGCGGCGCGGCTGTGGCCATGGGCGTGGGCGTGGGCG
TGGGCGCGGCGGCCGTGGGCCAGCGCCTGGAGAGCCCAGGCGGCGCGGCGGGCGGCGGCTACGCGCACGT
CAACGGCTGGGCCAACGGCGCCTACCCCGGCTCGGTGGCGGCGGCGGCGGCGGCCGCGGCCATGATGCAG
GAGGCGCAGCTGGCCTACGGGCAGCACCCGGGCGCGGGCGGCGCGCACCCGCACGCGCACCCCGCGCACC
CGCACCCGCACCACCCGCACGCGCACCCGCACAACCCGCAGCCCATGCACCGCTACGACATGGGCGCGCT
GCAGTACAGCCCCATCTCCAACTCGCAGGGCTACATGAGCGCGTCGCCCTCGGGCTACGGCGGCCTCCCC
TACGGCGCCGCGGCCGCCGCCGCCGCCGCTGCGGGCGGCGCGCACCAGAACTCGGCCGTGGCGGCGGCGG
CGGCGGCGGCGGCCGCGTCGTCGGGCGCCCTGGGCGCGCTGGGCTCTCTGGTGAAGTCGGAGCCCAGCGG
CAGCCCGCCCGCCCCAGCGCACTCGCGGGCGCCGTGCCCCGGGGACCTGCGCGAGATGATCAGCATGTAC
TTGCCCGCCGGCGAGGGGGGCGACCCGGCGGCGGCAGCAGCGGCCGCGGCGCAGAGCCGGCTGCACTCGC
TGCCGCAGCACTACCAGGGCGCGGGCGCGGGCGTGAACGGCACGGTGCCCCTGACGCACATCTAGTAATG
AACTAGTCCGTAACTTGAAAGTATTTCGATTTCTTGGCTTTATATATCTTGTGGAAAGGACGAGTCATTA
AACCATTTACGACGTCC
