>Addgene plasmid #144341 | TFORF2533 | depositor partial sequence | sequence record 285139 | Barcode
GTCATTAAACCATTTACGACGTCC
